Addgene plasmid #114240: pMXLP_aFb
Purpose: POC12380, MetClo assembly vector with p15A replication origin and ampicillin resistance for BsaI-based MetClo, adaptor sequence type a-b
Depositing lab: Christopher A. O'Callaghan. Depositing organization: University of Oxford. Publication: MetClo: methylase-assisted hierarchical DNA assembly using a single type IIS restriction enzyme. Lin D, O'Callaghan CA. Nucleic Acids Res. 2018 Jul 9. pii: 5050631. doi: 10.1093/nar/gky596. PubMed 29986052.
Backbone
  Vector backbone: pMXLP
  Vector type: Synthetic Biology
Growth in bacteria
  Bacterial resistance: Ampicillin, 100 μg/mL
  Growth temperature: 37°C
  Growth strain: DH5alpha
  Copy number: Low Copy
Gene/Insert
  Gene/Insert name: LacZalpha
  Species: Synthetic
  Cloning method: Restriction Enzyme; 5′ cloning site unknown (unknown if destroyed)
Terms and licenses: Academic/Nonprofit Terms; Industry Terms: Not Available to Industry
How to cite: pMXLP_aFb was a gift from Christopher A. O'Callaghan (Addgene plasmid # 114240 ; http://n2t.net/addgene:114240 ; RRID:Addgene_114240)
