[The description below was written by a language model from this plasmid's Addgene catalogue record and pLannotate feature annotations shown in this document.]
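Description:
pMXLP_aFb is a small (about 2.5 kb) synthetic-biology assembly vector built on the pMXLP backbone for MetClo, a methylase-assisted hierarchical DNA assembly method that uses a single type IIS restriction enzyme, here BsaI. It is maintained in E. coli through a p15A origin of replication, catalogued as low copy and compatible with ColE1-type plasmids. Selection is by ampicillin, through a β-lactamase gene expressed from its own AmpR promoter. The annotation also picks up short fragments resembling the pBR322 bom region, an RSF origin and lacI. These partial matches look like backbone remnants rather than functional elements.

The recorded insert is a LacZα cassette: a CAP binding site, lac promoter and lac operator upstream of a pUC18/19-type multiple cloning site and a lacZα fragment. In type IIS assembly vectors such a cassette normally acts as a replaceable screening marker. Successful assembly displaces it, so recombinant colonies appear white rather than blue in an α-complementing host on indicator medium. The record does not itself spell out this use. The "a-b" designation refers to the type of adaptor sequences flanking the cloning position, which determine how an assembled fragment can be combined with others in the next round of assembly. The BsaI sites, adaptor sequences and any methylase-sensitive sites are not annotated in the feature table, so their exact arrangement cannot be described from the record. The vector serves as a recipient for BsaI-based MetClo assemblies where a lower-copy, ampicillin-selected backbone is wanted.
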