Features (pLannotate 1.2.2; 12 found; start..end, strand, type, name):
     55..98      +  CDS            lacI (fragment): lac repressor; lacI; The lac repressor binds to the lac operator to inhibit transcription in E. coli. This inhibition can be relieved by adding lactose or isopropyl-β-D-thiogalactopyranoside (IPTG).
    111..132     +  protein_bind   CAP binding site: CAP binding activates transcription in the presence of cAMP. E. coli catabolite activator protein
    147..177     +  promoter       lac promoter: promoter for the E. coli lac operon
    185..201     +  protein_bind   lac operator: The lac repressor binds to the lac operator to inhibit transcription in E. coli. This inhibition can be relieved by adding lactose or isopropyl-β-D-thiogalactopyranoside (IPTG). lac repressor encoded by lacI
    238..294     -  misc_feature   MCS: pUC18/19 multiple cloning site
    291..448     +  CDS            lacZα (fragment): LacZα fragment of β-galactosidase; lacZ fragment
    454..553     -  misc_feature   bom (fragment): basis of mobility region from pBR322
    707..811     +  promoter       AmpR promoter: bla
    812..1672    +  CDS            AmpR: β-lactamase; bla; confers resistance to ampicillin, carbenicillin, and related antibiotics
   1698..2243    +  rep_origin     p15A ori: Plasmids containing the medium-copy-number p15A origin of replication can be propagated in E. coli cells that contain a second plasmid with the ColE1 origin.
   2331..2386    +  rep_origin     RSF ori (fragment): Plasmids containing the RSF 1030 origin of replication can be propagated in E. coli cells that contain additional plasmids with compatible origins.
   2485..2506    -  misc_feature   bom (fragment): basis of mobility region from pBR322
>Addgene plasmid #114240 | pMXLP_aFb | addgene full sequence | sequence record 225050 | Addgene NGS Result
CACTCTGTGACTTGGTCTCAAGGTGGAGTGAGACCGGCCTAGCAGGTGTGAGTTTGCAGCTGGCACGACA
GGTTTCCCGACTGGAAAGCGGGCAGTGAGCGCAACGCAATTAATGTGAGTTAGCTCACTCATTAGGCACC
CCAGGCTTTACACTTTATGCTTCCGGCTCGTATGTTGTGTGGAATTGTGAGCGGATAACAATTTCACACA
GGAAACAGCTATGACCATGATTACGCCAAGCTTGCATGCCTGCAGGTCGACTCTAGAGGATCCCCGGGTA
CCGAGCTCGAATTCACTGGCCGTCGTTTTACAACGTCGTGACTGGGAAAACCCTGGCGTTACCCAACTTA
ATCGCCTTGCAGCACATCCCCCTTTCGCCAGCTGGCGTAATAGCGAAGAGGCCCGCACCGATCGCCCTTC
CCAACAGTTGCGCAGCCTGAATGGCGAATGGCGCCTGATGCGGTATTTTCTCCTTACGCATCTGTGCGGT
ATTTCACACCGCATATGGTGCACTCTCAGTACAATCTGCTCTGATGCCGCATAGTTAAGCCAGCCCCGAC
ACCCGCCAACACCCGCTGACGCGCCCTGACGGGCTTGTCTGCTCCCGGCATCCGCTTACAGACAAGCTGT
GACAAGTACCACCTGGAACGCCAAAGGTCTCACGCTTGCCTGAGACCAAGTCACGAAGTGTGCGGCCGCC
TTCGTGCGCGGAACCCCTATTTGTTTATTTTTCTAAATACATTCAAATATGTATCCGCTCATGAGACAAT
AACCTTGATAAATGCTTCAATAATATTGAAAAAGGAAGAGTATGAGTATTCAACATTTCCGTGTCGCCCT
TATTCCCTTTTTTGCGGCATTTTGCCTTCCTGTTTTTGCTCACCCAGAAACGCTGGTGAAAGTAAAAGAT
GCTGAAGATCAGTTGGGTGCACGAGTGGGTTACATCGAACTGGATCTCAACAGCGGTAAGATCCTTGAGA
GTTTTCGCCCCGAAGAACGTTTTCCAATGATGAGCACTTTTAAAGTTCTGCTATGTGGCGCGGTATTATC
CCGTATTGACGCCGGGCAAGAGCAACTCGGTCGCCGCATACACTATTCTCAGAATGACTTGGTTGAGTAC
TCACCAGTCACAGAAAAGCATCTTACGGATGGCATGACAGTAAGAGAATTATGCAGTGCTGCCATAACCA
TGAGTGATAACACTGCGGCCAACTTACTTCTGACAACGATCGGAGGACCGAAGGAGCTAACCGCTTTTTT
GCACAACATGGGGGATCATGTAACTCGCCTTGATCGTTGGGAACCGGAGCTGAATGAAGCCATACCAAAC
GACGAGCGTGACACCACGATGCCTGTAGCAATGGCAACAACGTTGCGCAAACTATTAACTGGCGAACTAC
TTACTCTAGCTTCCCGGCAACAATTAATAGACTGGATGGAGGCGGATAAAGTTGCAGGACCACTTCTGCG
CTCGGCCCTTCCGGCTGGCTGGTTTATTGCTGATAAATCTGGAGCCGGTGAGCGTGGTTCTCGCGGTATC
ATTGCAGCACTGGGGCCAGATGGTAAGCCCTCCCGTATCGTAGTTATCTACACGACGGGGAGTCAGGCAA
CTATGGATGAACGAAATAGACAGATCGCTGAGATAGGTGCCTCACTGATTAAGCATTGGTAAGAGCCTGT
TTAATAAGATGATCTTCTTGAGATCGTTTTGGTCTGCGCGTAATCTCTTGCTCTGAAAACGAAAAAACCG
CCTTGCAGGGCGGTTTTTCGAAGGTTCTCTGAGCTACCAACTCTTTGAACCGAGGTAACTGGCTTGGAGG
AGCGCAGTCACCAAAACTTGTCCTTTCAGTTTAGCCTTAACCGGCGCATGACTTCAAGACTAACTCCTCT
AAATCAATTACCAGTGGCTGCTGCCAGTGGTGCTTTTGCATGTCTTTCCGGGTTGGACTCAAGACGATAG
TTACCGGATAAGGCGCAGCGGTCGGACTGAACGGGGGGTTCGTGCATACAGTCCAGCTTGGAGCGAACTG
CCTACCCGGAACTGAGTGTCAGGCGTGGAATGAGACAAACGCGGCCATAACAGCGGAATGACACCGGTAA
ACCGAAAGGCAGGAACAGGAGAGCGCACGAGGGAGCCGCCAGGGGGAAACGCCTGGTATCTTTATAGTCC
TGTCGGGTTTCGCCACCACTGATTTGAGCGTCAGATTTCGTGATGCTTGTCAGGGGGGCGGAGCCTATGG
AAAAACGGCTTTGCCGCGGCCCTCTCACTTCCCTGTTAAGTATCTTCCTGGCATCTTCCAGGAAATCTCC
GCCCCGTTCGTAAGCCATTTCCGCTCGCCGCAGTCGAACGACCGAGCGTAGCGAGTCAGTGAGCGAGGAA
GCGGAATATATCCTGTATCACATATTCTGCTGACGCACCGGTGCAGCCTTTTTTCTCCTGCCACATGAAG
CACTTCACTGACACCCTCATCAGTGCCAACATAGTAAGCCAGTATACACTCCGCTAGCGCGCAAGCGGCC
GCA
